>Addgene plasmid #160271 | 45 pLIB_C_12HIS | addgene full sequence | sequence record 318579 | Addgene NGS Result
TTGAGATCCTTTTTTTCTGCGCGTAATCTGCTGCTTGCAAACAAAAAAACCACCGCTACCAGCGGTGGTT
TGTTTGCCGGATCAAGAGCTACCAACTCTTTTTCCGAAGGTAACTGGCTTCAGCAGAGCGCAGATACCAA
ATACTATTCTTCTAGTGTAGCCGTAGTTAGGCCACCACTTCAAGAACTCTGTAGCACCGCCTACATACCT
CGCTCTGCTAATCCTGTTACCAGTGGCTGCTGCCAGTGGCGATAAGTCGTGTCTTACCGGGTTGGACTCA
AGACGATAGTTACCGGATAAGGCGCAGCGGTCGGGCTGAACGGGGGGTTCGTGCACACAGCCCAGCTTGG
AGCGAACGACCTACACCGAACTGAGATACCTACAGCGTGAGCTATGAGAAAGCGCCACGCTTCCCGAAGG
GAGAAAGGCGGACAGGTATCCGGTAAGCGGCAGGGTCGGAACAGGAGAGCGCACGAGGGAGCTTCCAGGG
GGAAACGCCTGGTATCTTTATAGTCCTGTCGGGTTTCGCCACCTCTGACTTGAGCGTCGATTTTTGTGAT
GCTCGTCAGGGGGGCGGAGCCTATGGAAAAACGCCAGCAACGCGGCCTTTTTACGGTTCCTGGCCTTTTG
CTGGCCTTTTGCTCACATGTTCTTTCCTGCGTTATCCCCTGATTCTGTGGATAACCGTATTACCGCCTTT
GAGTGAGCTGATACCGCTCGCCGCAGCCGAACGACCGAGCGCAGCGAGTCAGTGAGCGAGGAAGCGGAAG
AGCGCCTGATGCGGTATTTTCTCCTTACGCATCTGTGCGGTATTTCACACCGCATAGACCAGCCGCGTAA
CCTGGCAAAATCGGTTACGGTTGAGTAATAAATGGATGCCCTGCGTAAGCGGGTGTGGGCGGACAATAAA
GTCTTAAACTGAACAAAATAGATCTAAACTATGACAATAAAGTCTTAAACTAGACAGAATAGTTGTAAAC
TGAAATCAGTCCAGTTATGCTGTGAAAAAGCATACTGGACTTTTGTTATGGCTAAAGCAAACTCTTCATT
TTCTGAAGTGCAAATTGCCCGTCGTATTAAAGAGGGGCGTGGCCAAGGGCATGGTAAAGACTATATTCGC
GGCGTTGTGACAATTTACCGAACAACTCCGCGGCCGGGAAGCCGATCTCGGCTTGAACGAATTGTTAGGT
GGCGGTACTTGGGTCGATATCAAAGTGCATCACTTCTTCCCGTATGCCCAACTTTGTATAGAGAGCCACT
GCGGGATCGTCACCGTAATCTGCTTGCACGTAGATCACATAAGCACCAAGCGCGTTGGCCTCATGCTTGA
GGAGATTGATGAGCGCGGTGGCAATGCCCTGCCTCCGGTGCTCGCCGGAGACTGCGAGATCATAGATATA
GATCTCACTACGCGGCTGCTCAAACTTGGGCAGAACGTAAGCCGCGAGAGCGCCAACAACCGCTTCTTGG
TCGAAGGCAGCAAGCGCGATGAATGTCTTACTACGGAGCAAGTTCCCGAGGTAATCGGAGTCCGGCTGAT
GTTGGGAGTAGGTGGCTACGTCTCCGAACTCACGACCGAAAAGATCAAGAGCAGCCCGCATGGATTTGAC
TTGGTCAGGGCCGAGCCTACATGTGCGAATGATGCCCATACTTGAGCCACCTAACTTTGTTTTAGGGCGA
CTGCCCTGCTGCGTAACATCGTTGCTGCTGCGTAACATCGTTGCTGCTCCATAACATCAAACATCGACCC
ACGGCGTAACGCGCTTGCTGCTTGGATGCCCGAGGCATAGACTGTACAAAAAAACAGTCATAACAAGCCA
TGAAAACCGCCACTGCGCCGTTACCACCGCTGCGTTCGGTCAAGGTTCTGGACCAGTTGCGTGAGCGCAT
ACGCTACTTGCATTACAGTTTACGAACCGAACAGGCTTATGTCAACTGGGTTTGTGCCTTCATCCGTTTC
CACGGTGTGCGTCACCCGGCAACCTTGGGCAGCAGCGAAGTCGAGGCATTTCTGTCCTGGCTGGCGAACG
AGCGCAAGGTTTCGGTCTCCACGCATCGTCAGGCATTGGCGGCCTTGCTGTTCTTCTACGGCAAGGTGCT
GTGCACGGATCTGCCCTTGCTTCAGGAGATCGGTAGACCTCGGCCGTCGCGGCGCTTGCCGGTGGTGCTG
ACCCCGGATGAAGTGGTTCGCATCCTCGGTTTTCTGGAAGGCGAGCATCGTTTGTTCGCCCAGGACTCTA
GCTATAGTTCTAGTGGTTGGCTACAGCTTTGTTTGTACTATCAACAGGTTGAACTGCTGATCAACAGATC
CTCTACGCGGCCGCGGTACCATAACTTCGTATAGCATACATTATACGAAGTTATCTGGTTTTACTAGTAT
CGATTCGCGACCTACTCCGGAATATTAATAGATCATGGAGATAATTAAAATGATAACCATCTCGCAAATA
AATAAGTATTTTACTGTTTTCGTAACAGTTTTGTAATAAAAAAACCTATAAATATTCCGGATTATTCATA
CCGTCCCACCATCGGGCGCGGATCCCGGTCCGACATATGAGCGCGCGGAATTCAAAGGCCTACGTCGACG
AGCTCACTAGTCGCGGCCGCTTTCGAATCTAGAGCCTGCAGTCTCGACAAGCTTGGAAGCGGATCTGGAT
CTGGACATCATCATCATCATCATCATCACCATCACCATCACTAATAAGTCGAGAAGTACTAGAGGATCAT
AATCAGCCATACCACATTTGTAGAGGTTTTACTTGCTTTAAAAAACCTCCCACACCTCCCCCTGAACCTG
AAACATAAAATGAATGCAATTGTTGTTGTTAACTTGTTTATTGCAGCTTATAATGGTTACAAATAAAGCA
ATAGCATCACAAATTTCACAAATAAAGCATTTTTTTCACTGCATTCTAGTTGTGGTTTGTCCAAACTCAT
CAATGTATCTTATCATGTCTGGATCTGATCACTGCTTGAGCCTAGAAGATCCGGCTGCTAACAAAGCCCG
AAAGGAAGCTGAGTTGGCTGCTGCCACCGCTGAGCAATAACTATCATAACCCCTAGGAGATCCGAACCAG
ATAAGTGAAATCTAGTTCCAAACTATTTTGTCATTTTTAATTTTCGTATTAGCTTACGACGCTACACCCA
GTTCCCATCTATTTTGTCACTCTTCCCTAAATAATCCTTAAAAACTCCATTTCCACCCCTCCCAGTTCCC
AACTATTTTGTCCGCCCACAGCGGGGCATTTTTCTTCCTGTTATGTTTTTAATCAAACATCCTGCCAACT
CCATGTGACAAACCGTCATCTTCGGCTACTTTTTCTCTGTCACAGAATGAAAATTTTTCTGTCATCTCTT
CGTTATTAATGTTTGTAATTGACTGAATATCAACGCTTATTTGCAGCCTGAATGGCGAATGGG
[124 nt withheld, positions 3424-3547]
C
[91 nt withheld, positions 3549-3639]
A
[49 nt withheld, positions 3641-3689]
CCTTTGACGTTGGAGTCCACGTTCTT
[37 nt withheld, positions 3716-3752]
ACCCTATCTCGGTCTATTCTTTTGATTTATAAGGGATTTTGCCGATTTCGGCCTATTGGTTAAAAAATGA
GCTGATTTAACAAAAATTTAACGCGAATTTTAACAAAATATTAACGCTTACAATTTAGGTGGCACTTTTC
GGGGAAATGTGCGCGGAACCCCTATTTGTTTATTTTTCTAAATACATTCAAATATGTATCCGCTCATGAG
ACAATAACCCTGATAAATGCTTCAATAATATTGAAAAAGGAAGAGTATGAGTATTCAACATTTCCGTGTC
GCCCTTATTCCCTTTTTTGCGGCATTTTGCCTTCCTGTTTTTGCTCACCCAGAAACGCTGGTGAAAGTAA
AAGATGCTGAAGATCAGTTGGGTGCACGAGTGGGTTACATCGAACTGGATCTCAACAGCGGTAAGATCCT
TGAGAGTTTTCGCCCCGAAGAACGTTTTCCAATGATGAGCACTTTTAAAGTTCTGCTATGTGGCGCGGTA
TTATCCCGTATTGACGCCGGGCAAGAGCAACTCGGTCGCCGCATACACTATTCTCAGAATGACTTGGTTG
AGTACTCACCAGTCACAGAAAAGCATCTTACGGATGGCATGACAGTAAGAGAATTATGCAGTGCTGCCAT
AACCATGAGTGATAACACTGCGGCCAACTTACTTCTGACAACCATCGGTGGACCGAAGGAATTAACCGCT
TTTTTGCACAACATGGGGGATCATGTAACTCGCCTTGATCGTTGGGAACCGGAGCTGAATGAAGCCATAC
CAAACGACGAGCGTGACACCACGATGCCTGTAGCAATGGCAACAACGTTGCGCAAACTATTAACTGGCGA
ACTACTTACTCTAGCTTCCCGGCAACAATTAATAGACTGGATGGAGGCGGATAAAGTTGCAGGACCACTT
CTGCGCTCGGCCCTTCCGGCTGGCTGGTTTATTGCTGATAAATCTGGAGCCGGTGAGCGTGGGTCTCGCG
GTATCATTGCAGCACTGGGGCCAGATGGTAAGCCCTCCCGTATCGTAGTTATCTACACGACGGGGAGTCA
GGCAACTATGGATGAACGAAATAGACAGATCGCTGAGATAGGTGCCTCACTGATTAAGCATTGGTAACTG
TCAGACCAAGTTTACTCATATATACTTTAGATTGATTTAAAACTTCATTTTTAATTTAAAAGGATCTAGG
TGAAGATCCTTTTTGATAATCTCATGACCAAAATCCCTTAACGTGAGTTTTCGTTCCACTGAGCGTCAGA
CCCCGTAGAAAAGATCAAAGGATCTTC
Features (pLannotate 1.2.2; 18 found; start..end, strand, type, name):
      1..589     +  rep_origin     ori: high-copy-number ColE1/pMB1/pBR322/pUC origin of replication
    775..826     -  misc_feature   bom (fragment): basis of mobility region from pBR322
    894..1118    -  mobile_element Tn7R: mini-Tn7 element (right end of the Tn7 transposon) Tn7
   1185..1718    -  CDS            GmR: gentamycin acetyltransferase; aacC1; confers resistance to gentamycin
   1907..1935    -  promoter       Pc promoter: intI1 (promoter lies within the coding sequence); class 1 integron promoter
   1913..2275    -  CDS            YPR2_ECOLX (fragment): Protein predicted: Swiss-Prot protein existence level 4. From Escherichia coli.
   2275..2302    -  rep_origin     R6K γ ori (fragment): γ replication origin from E. coli plasmid R6K; requires the R6K initiator protein pi for replication
   2331..2364    +  protein_bind   loxP: Cre-mediated recombination occurs in the 8-bp core sequence (GCATACAT). Cre recombinase
   2412..2503    +  promoter       polyhedrin promoter: polh from Autographa californica; promoter for the baculovirus polyhedrin gene
   2678..2698    +  CDS            7xHis: 6xHis affinity tag
   2725..2808    +  CDS            large T antigen (fragment): large T antigen from SV40 (simian virus 40)
   2831..2965    +  polyA_signal   SV40 poly(A) signal: SV40 polyadenylation signal
   2994..3043    +  CDS            SET1 (fragment): solubility-enhancement tag derived from T7 phage gene 10B
   3075..3240    -  mobile_element Tn7L: mini-Tn7 element (left end of the Tn7 transposon) Tn7
   3403..3419    +  CDS            lacZα (fragment): LacZα fragment of β-galactosidase; lacZ fragment
   3424..3878    +  rep_origin     f1 ori (sequence partly withheld): f1 bacteriophage origin of replication; arrow indicates direction of (+) strand synthesis
   3904..4008    +  promoter       AmpR promoter: bla
   4009..4869    +  CDS            AmpR: β-lactamase; bla; confers resistance to ampicillin, carbenicillin, and related antibiotics
