[The description below was written by a language model from this plasmid's Addgene catalogue record and pLannotate feature annotations shown in this document.]
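Description:
45 pLIB_C_12HIS is an empty insect-cell expression backbone from the InteBac vector suite, derived from pLIB with a multiple cloning site altered for compatibility across that suite and a non-cleavable C-terminal 12xHis tag added. It is a 5,039 nt high-copy plasmid maintained in E. coli through a ColE1/pUC-type origin and selected with ampicillin (AmpR under its own promoter). An f1 origin is also present. No gene of interest is carried; open reading frames are meant to be inserted by Gibson assembly so that they read into the tag.

The expression cassette runs from the baculovirus polyhedrin promoter, a very late viral promoter that gives strong expression in infected insect cells, through the cloning region and histidine tag to an SV40 polyadenylation signal. The automated annotation labels the tag only as a 7xHis match, which probably reflects the limits of the reference feature rather than a shorter tag, since the catalogue entry specifies 12 histidines. This cassette, along with a gentamicin acetyltransferase gene driven by the class 1 integron Pc promoter, lies between the Tn7R and Tn7L ends. That arrangement allows Tn7-mediated transposition of the whole segment into a baculovirus bacmid in a suitable E. coli host, with gentamicin selecting for the transposed DNA. A loxP site just upstream of the polyhedrin promoter provides a site for Cre-mediated recombination, although the record does not state how it is used. Several short fragment hits (R6K γ ori, large T antigen, SET1, lacZα, bom) appear to be backbone remnants or partial matches, not functional parts. The construct is used for making recombinant baculoviruses that produce C-terminally His-tagged proteins for affinity purification.
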