Addgene plasmid #160271: 45 pLIB_C_12HIS
Purpose: (Empty Backbone) C-term uncleavable 12xHis tag for insect cell expression
Depositing lab: John Weir. Depositing organization: Friedrich Miescher Laboratory. Publication: InteBac - An integrated bacterial and baculovirus expression vector suite. Altmannova V, Blaha A, Astrinidis S, Reichle H, Weir JR. Protein Sci. 2020 Sep 21. doi: 10.1002/pro.3957. PubMed 32955754.
Backbone
  Vector backbone: pLIB
  Modifications to backbone: MCS altered for full compatibility within InteBac, C-terminal non-cleavable 12xHis tag added
  Vector type: Insect Expression
  Promoter: polyhydrin
  Selectable markers: Gentamicin
  Tag / fusion protein: 12xHis (C terminal on backbone)
Growth in bacteria
  Bacterial resistance: Ampicillin, 100 μg/mL
  Growth temperature: 37°C
  Growth strain: DH5alpha
  Copy number: High Copy
Gene/Insert
  Cloning method: Gibson Cloning
Terms and licenses: Academic/Nonprofit Terms; Industry Terms: Not Available to Industry
How to cite: 45 pLIB_C_12HIS was a gift from John Weir (Addgene plasmid # 160271 ; http://n2t.net/addgene:160271 ; RRID:Addgene_160271)
